>Addgene plasmid #16536 | p4xTRE2-Luc | addgene partial sequence | sequence record 23061 | 16536 with LucNrev
GCCTTTCTTTATGTTTTTGGCGTCTTCCATGGTGGCTTTACCAACAGTACCGGAATGCCAAGCTTACTTA
GATCGCAGATCTCGATACCGGATCCATTATATACCCGAATTCGATATCGACGTCCAGCTGTCGAGCCCGG
GCTAGCTCAGATGAAAGCCAATCAGATGAAAGCCAAGCTAGCTCAGATGAAAGCCAATCAGATGAAAGCC
AAGCTAGCACGCGTAAGAGCTCGGTACCTATCGATAGAGAAATGTTCTGGCACCTGCACTTGCACTGGGG
ACAGCCTATTTTGCTAGTTTGTTTTGTTTCGTTTTGTTTTGATGGAGAGCGTATGTTAGTACTATCGATT
CACACAAAAAACCAACACACAGATGTAATGAAAATAAAGATATTTTATTGCGGCCGCTCCAAGTACCTCC
CGTACCTTAATATTACTTACTTATCATGGTAGCTTGGGCTGGCGTAATAGCGAAGAGGCCCGCACCGATC
GCCCTTCCCAACAGTTGCGCAGCCTGAATGGCGAATGGCAAATTGTAAGCGTTAATATTTTGTTAAAATT
CGCGTTAAATTTTTGTTAAATCAGCTCATTTTTTAACCAATAGGCCGAAATCGGCAAAATCCCTTATAAA
TCAAAAGAATAGACCGAGATAGGGT
[37 nt withheld, positions 656-692]
AAAGAACGTGGACTCCAACGTCAAAGG
[49 nt withheld, positions 720-768]
T
[91 nt withheld, positions 770-860]
G
[81 nt withheld, positions 862-942]
