[The description below was written by a language model from this plasmid's Addgene catalogue record.]
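Description:
p4xTRE2-Luc is a mammalian luciferase reporter plasmid built on the pBV-Luc backbone (about 4.9 kb without insert), a reporter vector developed in the depositing laboratory. It is maintained in E. coli as a high-copy plasmid under ampicillin selection. The record does not list the origin of replication, and no feature table is provided, so details such as the exact nature of the promoter sitting between the cloning site and the luciferase gene are not stated.

The insert consists of four tandem copies of TRE2, a short putative Tcf-4-binding element, assembled by dimerizing annealed oligonucleotide pairs that each carry two copies of the site. This array was placed by restriction cloning between the NheI and SmaI sites, both of which are retained, upstream of the backbone's luciferase coding sequence. Although the catalogue lists luciferase as a C-terminal "tag", the insert is a regulatory element rather than a coding sequence, so luciferase acts here as a transcriptional readout and not as a fusion partner. When the plasmid is transfected into mammalian cells, luciferase activity reports how strongly the multimerized TRE2 sites drive transcription, which in turn reflects the activity of Tcf-4 and its associated signalling.

The associated publication concerns PPARdelta as an APC-regulated target, which suggests that the construct was made to test whether candidate Tcf-4-responsive elements confer responsiveness to the APC/Tcf-4 pathway. It is suited to transient reporter assays that compare this element with related or control reporters in the same backbone.
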