Addgene plasmid #16536: p4xTRE2-Luc
Depositing lab: Bert Vogelstein. Depositing organization: Johns Hopkins University and School of Medicine. Publication: PPARdelta is an APC-regulated target of nonsteroidal anti-inflammatory drugs. He TC, Chan TA, Vogelstein B, Kinzler KW. Cell. 1999 Oct 29. 99(3):335-45. 10.1016/S0092-8674(00)81664-5 PubMed 10555149.
Backbone
  Vector backbone: pBV-Luc
  Backbone manufacturer: Vogelstein Lab
  Backbone size w/o insert (bp): 4867
  Vector type: Mammalian Expression, Luciferase
Growth in bacteria
  Bacterial resistance: Ampicillin, 100 μg/mL
  Growth temperature: 37°C
  Growth strain: DH10B
  Copy number: High Copy
Gene/Insert
  Gene/Insert name: 4xTRE2 (alt name: Putative Tcf-4-binding sites)
  Tag / fusion protein: Luciferase (C terminal on backbone)
  Cloning method: Restriction Enzyme; 5′ cloning site NheI (not destroyed); 3′ cloning site SmaI (not destroyed)
  Sequencing primers: 5′ RVprimer3; 3′ LucNrev
Terms and licenses: Academic/Nonprofit Terms; Industry Terms: Not Available to Industry
Depositor comments: Contains 4 copies of putative Tcf-4-binding sites TRE2 (TTGGCTTTCATCTGA). The following oligonucleotide pairs were used for dimerization to construct corresponding reporters in pBV-Luc: 5'-CTAGCTTGGC TTTCATCTGA TTGGCTTTCA TCTGAG-3' and 5'-CTAGCTCAGA TGAAAGCCAA TCAGATGAAA GCCAAG-3' for p4XTRE2-Luc.
How to cite: p4xTRE2-Luc was a gift from Bert Vogelstein (Addgene plasmid # 16536 ; http://n2t.net/addgene:16536 ; RRID:Addgene_16536)
